>Addgene plasmid #34557 | L57R | addgene partial sequence | sequence record 46053 | pTriExUP 5'-GGTTATTGTGCTGTCTCATCA-3'
CAATTCCCCGGAGTTAATCCGGGACCTTTAATTCAACCCAACACAATATATTATAGTTAAATAAGAATTA
TTATCAAATCATTTGTATATTAATTAAAATACTATACTGTAAATTACATTTTATTTACAATCAAAGGAGA
TATACCATGGGGACTAGTTTGGCTACTACACTTGAACGTATTGAGAAGAACTTTGTCATTACTGACCCAA
GATTGCCAGATAATCCCATTATATTCGCGTCCGATAGTTTCTTGCAGTTGACAGAATATAGCCGTGAAGA
AATTTTGGGAAGAAACTGCAGGTTTCTACAAGGTCCTGAAACTGATCGCGCGACAGTGAGAAAAATTAGA
GATGCCATAGATAACCAAACAGAGGTCACTGTTCAGCTGATTAATTATACAAAGAGTGGTAAAAAGTTCT
GGAACCTCTTTCACTTGCAGCCTATGCGAGATCAGAAGGGAGATGTCCAGTACTTTATTGGGGTTCAGTT
GGATGGAACTGAGCATGTCCGAGATGCTGCCGAGAGAGAGGGAGTCATGCTGATTAAGAAAACTGCAGAA
AATATTGATGAGGCGGCAAAAGAACTTGCTAGTGGATCCACATATCAGTACAACATGAATTTTGAAAAGC
TGGGCAAATGCATCATAATAAACAACAAGAACTTTGATAAAGTGACAGGTATGGGCGTTCGAAACGGAAC
AGACAAAGATGCCGAGGCGCTCTTCAAGTGCTTCCGAAGCCTGGGTTTTGACGTGATTGTCTATAATGAC
TGCTCTTGTGCCAAGATACAAGATCTGCTTAAAAAAGCTTCTGAAGAGGACCATACAAATGCCGCCTGCT
