>Addgene plasmid #34557 | L57R | addgene partial sequence | sequence record 46379 | pTriExDOWN
TCTGATAGGCAGCCTGCACCTGAGGTTAATCACTTAGTGATGGTGATGGTGATGGTGGTGCTCGAGTTAC
AGTTTAAACAGGCTAGCGGCGCCGGTGGAGTGGCGGCCCTCGGCGCGCTCGTACTGTTCCACGATGGTGT
AGTCCTCGTTGTGGGAGGTGATGTCCAGCTTGATGTCGGTCTTGTAGGCGCCGGGCAGCTGCACGGGCTT
CTTGGCCATGTAGGTGGTCTTGACCTCGGCGTCGTAGTGGCCGCCGTCCTTCAGCTTCAGCCTCATCTTG
ATCTCGCCCTTCAGGGCGCCGTCCTCGGGGTACATCCGCTCGGTGGAGGCCTCCCAGCCACTAGCCTTCT
TCTGCATTACGGGGCCGTCGGAGGGGAAGTTGGTGCCGCGCAGCTTCACCTTGTAGATGAACTCGCCGTC
CTGCAGGGAGGAGTCCTGGGTCACGGTCACCACGCCGCCGTCCTCGAAGTTCATCACGCGCTCCCACTTG
AAGCCCTCGGGGAAGGACAGCTTCAAGTAGTCGGGGATGTCGGCGGGGTGCTTCACGTAGGCCTTGGAGC
CGTACTGGAACTGAGGGGACAGGATGTCCCAGGCGAAGGGCAGGGGGCCGCCCTTGGTCACCTTCAGCTT
GGCGGTCTG
