[The description below was written by a language model from this plasmid's Addgene catalogue record.]
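Description:
L57R is a dual-host expression plasmid built on the pTriEx-3 backbone (about 5 kb without insert), recorded as suitable for both mammalian and bacterial expression. It is a high-copy plasmid propagated in E. coli under ampicillin selection. The record lists CMV and T7 promoters. This fits the multi-system design of the backbone: CMV elements drive transcription in mammalian cells, while the T7 promoter allows expression in bacteria that supply T7 RNA polymerase. No feature table accompanies the entry, so the origin of replication, polyadenylation signals and any other backbone elements are not itemised here.

The insert, called L57 and listed at roughly 1.2 kb, encodes a photoactivatable caspase-7. It is a tandem fusion of the LOV2 domain of Avena sativa phototropin 1, the catalytic domain of human caspase-7 (CASP7) truncated at amino acid 57, and a C-terminal mRFP. LOV2 is a blue-light-sensing, flavin-binding domain that changes conformation when illuminated, and it is widely used to place a fused effector under optical control. Here it sits directly upstream of the executioner caspase's catalytic domain, with the aim of making the protease activity light-dependent. The mRFP tag lets expressing cells be identified by red fluorescence. It is a variant carrying T140A and M141S substitutions, which the depositor says were introduced to facilitate cloning. The insert was placed between NcoI and XhoI sites, both of which were destroyed during cloning. From the recorded names, the construct is intended for light-triggered caspase-7 activity, presumably to induce apoptosis in mammalian cells, though the record does not describe specific applications.
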