Addgene plasmid #34557: L57R
Depositing lab: Kevin Truong. Depositing organization: University of Toronto.
Backbone
  Vector backbone: pTriEx-3
  Backbone manufacturer: PMID: 12864922
  Backbone size w/o insert (bp): 5000
  Vector type: Mammalian Expression, Bacterial Expression
Growth in bacteria
  Bacterial resistance: Ampicillin, 100 μg/mL
  Growth temperature: 37°C
  Growth strain: DH5alpha
  Copy number: High Copy
Gene/Insert
  Gene/Insert name: L57 (alt names: LOV2-Caspase-7 fusion; Caspase-7; Photoactivated Caspase-7)
  Species: H. sapiens (human); A.Sativa (LOV2)
  Insert size (bp): 1200
  Mutation: catalytic domain of caspase-7 was truncated at amino acid 57
  Entrez Gene: CASP7 (a.k.a. CASP-7, CMH-1, ICE-LAP3, LICE2, MCH3)
  Promoter: CMV, T7
  Tag / fusion protein: mRFP (C terminal on insert)
  Cloning method: Restriction Enzyme; 5′ cloning site NcoI (destroyed during cloning); 3′ cloning site XhoI (destroyed during cloning)
  Sequencing primers: 5′ CMV-F, T7
Terms and licenses: Academic/Nonprofit Terms; Industry Terms: Not Available to Industry
Depositor comments: tandem fusion of LOV2 domain from A. Sativa phototropin 1, the catalytic domain of caspase-7 (human), and a mRFP variant that contains T140A and M141S mutations (introduced to facilitate cloning).
How to cite: L57R was a gift from Kevin Truong (Addgene plasmid # 34557 ; http://n2t.net/addgene:34557 ; RRID:Addgene_34557)
